Addgene plasmid #229216: pCX419
Purpose: All-in-one plasmid for labeling of XIST RNA via Csm complex
Depositing lab: Jennifer Doudna. Publication: Single-molecule live-cell RNA imaging with CRISPR-Csm. Xia C, Colognori D, Jiang XS, Xu K, Doudna JA. Nat Biotechnol. 2025 Feb 18. doi: 10.1038/s41587-024-02540-5. PubMed 39966655.
Backbone
  Vector backbone: pUC19
  Vector type: Mammalian Expression
Growth in bacteria
  Bacterial resistance: Ampicillin, 100 μg/mL
  Growth temperature: 37°C
  Growth strain: NEB Stable
  Copy number: Unknown
Gene/Insert
  Gene/Insert name: Csm1; Csm2, Csm3(RNase mut)-sfGFP; Csm4; Csm5; Cas6; XIST crRNA
  Species: Streptococcus thermophilus
Terms and licenses: Academic/Nonprofit Terms; Industry Terms: Not Available to Industry
Depositor comments: Please visit https://doi.org/10.1101/2024.07.14.603457 for bioRxiv preprint.
How to cite: pCX419 was a gift from Jennifer Doudna (Addgene plasmid # 229216 ; http://n2t.net/addgene:229216 ; RRID:Addgene_229216)
