[The description below was written by a language model from this plasmid's Addgene catalogue record and pLannotate feature annotations shown in this document.]
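Description:
pCX419 is an all-in-one mammalian expression plasmid of about 11.3 kb, built on a pUC19 backbone. It delivers a complete Streptococcus thermophilus type III-A CRISPR-Csm system programmed to label XIST RNA in live cells. It is propagated in bacteria through the high-copy ColE1/pUC origin and selected with ampicillin via the bla gene. The record lists no mammalian selection marker.

The payload is a tandem array of six independent protein expression units, all in the same orientation. Each unit is driven by its own CMV immediate-early promoter and ends in an HSV TK polyadenylation signal. In order, they encode Csm1 (Cas10, preceded by a 6xHis tag), Csm2, Csm3 fused at its C-terminus to superfolder GFP, Csm4, Csm5 and Cas6. Csm3 is normally the subunit that cleaves target RNA at regular intervals. The catalogue entry describes the version used here as an RNase mutant, so the complex should bind its target without cutting it. Several Csm3 subunits assemble along each crRNA, so each bound complex carries multiple sfGFP copies, which concentrates fluorescence on the target transcript.

Downstream of the protein cassettes, a human U6 (RNA polymerase III) promoter drives the crRNA element. An antisense match to the XIST A-repeat annotated in this region is consistent with a spacer complementary to XIST. A short "rop" fragment annotated nearby is probably a spurious match rather than a functional element. Cas6 processes the pre-crRNA into individual crRNA units that load into the Csm complex. The plasmid is intended for transfection into mammalian cells to image endogenous XIST RNA from a single construct.
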