Features (pLannotate 1.2.2; 26 found; start..end, strand, type, name):
      1..204     +  promoter       CMV promoter: human cytomegalovirus (CMV) immediate early promoter
    244..261     +  CDS            6xHis: 6xHis affinity tag
    325..2598    +  CDS            cas10: CAS10_STRTR - Also known as csm1 From Streptococcus thermophilus.
   2602..2649    +  polyA_signal   HSV TK poly(A) signal: herpes simplex virus thymidine kinase polyadenylation signal (Cole and Stacy, 1985)
   2680..2883    +  promoter       CMV promoter: human cytomegalovirus (CMV) immediate early promoter
   2980..3357    +  CDS            csm2: CSM2_STRTR - Experimental evidence at protein level: Swiss-Prot protein existence level 1. This subunit may be involved in monitoring complementarity of crRNA and target RNA. From Streptococcus thermophilus.
   3361..3408    +  polyA_signal   HSV TK poly(A) signal: herpes simplex virus thymidine kinase polyadenylation signal (Cole and Stacy, 1985)
   3439..3642    +  promoter       CMV promoter: human cytomegalovirus (CMV) immediate early promoter
   3739..4398    +  CDS            csm3: CSM3_STRTR - Experimental evidence at protein level: Swiss-Prot protein existence level 1. This subunit has the target ssRNA endonuclease activity; it cleaves multiple sites in the target RNA at 6 nucleotide intervals. The number of cleavage sites in the target RNA correlates with the number of Csm3 subunits in the Csm effector complex (PubMed:25458845). In the Csm complex target RNA and ssDNA are cleaved simultaneously, although RNase activity (of Csm3) is much faster. RNA cleavage by Csm3 is not required for ssDNase activity as Csm complex with inactive Csm3 still has ssDNase activity; howev
   4402..5112    +  CDS            Superfolder GFP: Superfolder GFP is a basic (constitutively fluorescent) green fluorescent protein published in 2005, derived from Aequorea victoria. It is reported to be a very rapidly-maturing weak dimer.
   5119..5166    +  polyA_signal   HSV TK poly(A) signal: herpes simplex virus thymidine kinase polyadenylation signal (Cole and Stacy, 1985)
   5193..5396    +  promoter       CMV promoter: human cytomegalovirus (CMV) immediate early promoter
   5493..6389    +  CDS            csm4: CSM4_STRTR - Experimental evidence at protein level: Swiss-Prot protein existence level 1. The subunit probably binds to the 5' handle of the crRNA, helping in discrimination between self- and non-self. From Streptococcus thermophilus.
   6393..6440    +  polyA_signal   HSV TK poly(A) signal: herpes simplex virus thymidine kinase polyadenylation signal (Cole and Stacy, 1985)
   6471..6674    +  promoter       CMV promoter: human cytomegalovirus (CMV) immediate early promoter
   6771..7841    +  CDS            csm5: CSM5_STRTR - Experimental evidence at protein level: Swiss-Prot protein existence level 1. This subunit might be involved in maturation of a crRNA intermediate to its mature form. From Streptococcus thermophilus.
   7845..7892    +  polyA_signal   HSV TK poly(A) signal: herpes simplex virus thymidine kinase polyadenylation signal (Cole and Stacy, 1985)
   7923..8126    +  promoter       CMV promoter: human cytomegalovirus (CMV) immediate early promoter
   8223..8951    +  CDS            cas6: CAS6_STRTR - Experimental evidence at protein level: Swiss-Prot protein existence level 1. This protein processes pre-crRNA into individual crRNA units. From Streptococcus thermophilus.
   8955..9002    +  polyA_signal   HSV TK poly(A) signal: herpes simplex virus thymidine kinase polyadenylation signal (Cole and Stacy, 1985)
   9033..9273    +  promoter       U6 promoter: RNA polymerase III promoter for human U6 snRNA
   9317..9347    -  ncRNA          XIST A REPEAT (fragment): Accession: RF02162 - XIST RNA A repeat
   9393..9428    -  CDS            rop (fragment): Rop protein, which maintains plasmids at low copy number; rop
   9536..9627    +  promoter       AmpR promoter: bla
   9628..10488   +  CDS            AmpR: β-lactamase; bla; confers resistance to ampicillin, carbenicillin, and related antibiotics
  10659..11247   +  rep_origin     ori: high-copy-number ColE1/pMB1/pBR322/pUC origin of replication
>Addgene plasmid #229216 | pCX419 | addgene full sequence | sequence record 457179 | Addgene NGS Result
GTGATGCGGTTTTGGCAGTACATCAATGGGCGTGGATAGCGGTTTGACTCACGGGGATTTCCAAGTCTCC
ACCCCATTGACGTCAATGGGAGTTTGTTTTGGCACCAAAATCAACGGGACTTTCCAAAATGTCGTAACAA
CTCCGCCCCATTGACGCAAATGGGCGGTAGGCGTGTACGGTGGGAGGTCTATATAAGCAGAGCTCGTTTA
GTGAACCGTCAGATCTCTAGAGCCGCCACCATGCACCATCACCATCACCATTCCGGCGATTACAAAGACG
ATGACGATAAGATGGCGCCTAAGAAGAAACGCAAAGTGCGGGGCATGAAGAAAGAAAAGATTGATCTGTT
TTACGGAGCCCTGCTGGCCGCCATCGGAAAGGTCATCCAGCGAGCAACCGGAGAGCGGAAGAAACACGCA
CTTGTGGGCGCCGACTGGTTCGACGAGATCGCCGACAACCAAGTCATCTCGGATCAGATCCGGTACCATA
TGGCCAACTACCAGTCTGATAAGCTCGGCAACGATCACCTGGCTTACATCACCTACATTGCCGACAACAT
CGCCTCCGGTGTCGACCGCCGGCAATCCAACGAAGAGTCAGACGAAGATACCTCCGCAAAGATCTGGGAC
ACCTACACGAACCAGGCCGACATCTTTAACGTGTTCGGAGCGCAGACCGATAAGCGGTACTTCAAGCCTA
CCGTGCTGAATCTCAAGTCGAAGCCCAACTTCGCGTCCGCCACTTACGAACCCTTTAGCAAGGGCGATTA
CGCTGCCATCGCCACCCGGATTAAGAACGAACTGGCCGAGTTCGAGTTCAACCAAGTCCAGATTGACTCC
CTGCTCAACCTTTTCGAGGCTACTCTCTCCTTCGTGCCGTCAAGCACCAACACTAAGGAAATCGCCGACA
TCTCCCTGGCCGACCATTCCCGCTTGACTGCTGCCTTCGCTCTGGCGATCTACGACTACCTGGAGGACAA
GGGTCGGCACAACTACAAAGAGGACCTGTTCACCAAAGTGTCAGCGTTCTATGAAGAAGAAGCCTTCCTG
CTGGCCTCCTTCGACCTGTCGGGAATCCAGGACTTTATCTACAACATTAACATCGCAACTAACGGCGCGG
CGAAGCAGCTGAAGGCCCGGAGCCTCTACCTGGACTTTATGTCCGAGTACATCGCCGATAGCCTGCTGGA
CAAGCTGGGACTGAACAGGGCTAACATGCTTTACGTCGGCGGCGGACACGCCTACTTCGTCCTGGCCAAC
ACCGAAAAGACTGTGGAAACCCTGGTGCAGTTTGAGAAGGATTTCAACCAGTTCCTGTTGGCAAACTTCC
AGACCCGCCTCTATGTGGCCTTTGGCTGGGGTTCCTTCGCGGCCAAGGACATCATGTCCGAGCTGAATAG
CCCCGAGTCCTACCGCCAAGTGTACCAAAAGGCTTCGCGCATGATCTCCAAAAAGAAAATCTCCAGATAC
GACTACCAGACACTGATGCTCCTGAATCGCGGTGGAAAGTCCTCAGAGAGAGAGTGCGAGATTTGCCACT
CCGTGGAGAACCTGGTGTCCTACCACGACCAGAAAGTCTGTGACATTTGCCGGGGACTGTACCAGTTCTC
GAAAGAAATTGCCCATGACCACTTCATCATTACCGAAAATGAGGGGCTGCCGATTGGACCAAACGCGTGC
TTAAAGGGCGTGGCATTCGAAAAGCTGTCCCAAGAAGCGTTCAGCCGGGTCTACGTGAAGAATGACTATA
AGGCCGGTACCGTGAAGGCTACGCATGTGTTCGTGGGGGATTACCAGTGCGACGAGATCTACAACTACGC
CGCCCTGAGCAAGAACGAGAACGGCCTAGGCATCAAGAGACTGGCCGTGGTCCGGCTCGACGTGGATGAC
TTGGGCGCCGCCTTCATGGCCGGTTTCAGCCAGCAGGGAAACGGACAATACTCCACTCTGTCAAGATCGG
CCACATTCTCCCGGAGCATGTCGCTGTTCTTCAAAGTGTACATTAACCAGTTCGCCTCCGACAAGAAGCT
GAGCATTATCTACGCGGGCGGCGATGACGTGTTCGCCATTGGATCGTGGCAGGATATCATCGCGTTCACT
GTGGAACTTCGCGAAAACTTCATCAAGTGGACCAACGGGAAGCTCACCCTCTCCGCGGGGATAGGGTTGT
TCGCCGACAAGACTCCTATTAGCCTGATGGCTCACCAGACCGGGGAACTGGAAGAGGCCGCCAAGGGCAA
CGAAAAGGACTCCATCTCGCTGTTCTCAAGCGACTACACTTTCAAGTTTGATAGGTTCATCACTAACGTG
TACGACGACAAACTGGAACAGATTAGATACTTCTTCAACCATCAAGACGAGAGGGGAAAGAACTTCATCT
ATAAGCTTATTGAGCTTTTGAGGAACCACGACCGCATGAATATGGCACGCCTCGCCTATTACCTCACTCG
CCTGGAAGAACTGACCCGGGAGACTGACAGGGACAAGTTCAAGACCTTCAAGAACCTGTTCTACTCCTGG
TACACCAACAAGAACGATAAGGACCGGAAGGAAGCCGAGCTCGCGCTCCTGCTGTACATCTACGAAATCA
GAAAGGATTAACGGCAATAAAAAGACAGAATAAAACGCACGGTGTTGGGTCGTTTGTTCGCACACATTAG
CTAGCCGTCAGCACACATTGTGATGCGGTTTTGGCAGTACATCAATGGGCGTGGATAGCGGTTTGACTCA
CGGGGATTTCCAAGTCTCCACCCCATTGACGTCAATGGGAGTTTGTTTTGGCACCAAAATCAACGGGACT
TTCCAAAATGTCGTAACAACTCCGCCCCATTGACGCAAATGGGCGGTAGGCGTGTACGGTGGGAGGTCTA
TATAAGCAGAGCTCGTTTAGTGAACCGTCAGATCTCTAGAGCCGCCACCATGGATTACAAAGACGATGAC
GATAAGATGGCGCCTAAGAAGAAACGCAAAGTGCGGGGCATGACCATCCTGACCGACGAGAACTACGTGG
ACATCGCCGAGAAAGCCATCCTGAAGCTGGAAAGAAACACCAGAAATAGAAAGAACCCTGATGCCTTCTT
CCTGACCACATCTAAGCTGCGGAACCTGCTGAGCCTGACAAGCACCCTGTTCGACGAGAGCAAGGTGAAG
GAATACGACGCCCTGCTGGACAGAATCGCTTATCTGAGAGTGCAGTTCGTGTACCAGGCCGGCAGAGAGA
TCGCCGTGAAAGATCTGATCGAGAAGGCCCAGATCCTGGAAGCTCTGAAAGAGATCAAGGACCGGGAAAC
CCTGCAGAGATTCTGCAGATACATGGAAGCCCTGGTGGCCTACTTCAAGTTCTACGGCGGCAAGGACTGA
CGGCAATAAAAAGACAGAATAAAACGCACGGTGTTGGGTCGTTTGTTCAGTTCTTTTGCCTTACTTTCAA
TGCATGCGGTGATGCGGTTTTGGCAGTACATCAATGGGCGTGGATAGCGGTTTGACTCACGGGGATTTCC
AAGTCTCCACCCCATTGACGTCAATGGGAGTTTGTTTTGGCACCAAAATCAACGGGACTTTCCAAAATGT
CGTAACAACTCCGCCCCATTGACGCAAATGGGCGGTAGGCGTGTACGGTGGGAGGTCTATATAAGCAGAG
CTCGTTTAGTGAACCGTCAGATCTCTAGAGCCGCCACCATGGATTACAAAGACGATGACGATAAGATGGC
GCCTAAGAAGAAACGCAAAGTGCGGGGCATGACCTTCGCCAAGATCAAATTCAGCGCCCAGATCCGGCTG
GAAACCGGCCTGCACATCGGAGGATCTGATGCCTTTGCCGCTATCGGCGCCATCGCCAGCCCTGTGATCA
AGGACCCCATCACCAACCTGCCTATCATCCCCGGCTCTAGCCTGAAGGGCAAGATGAGAACACTGCTGGC
CAAGGTGTACAACGAAAAGGTGGCCGAGAAGCCTAGCGACGACAGCGACATCCTGAGCAGACTGTTCGGA
AATAGCAAGGATAAGCGGTTCAAGATGGGCAGACTGATCTTCCGGGACGCCTTCCTGAGCAACGCCGACG
AGCTGGATTCTCTGGGCGTGCGGAGCTACACCGAGGTGAAGTTCGAGAACACCATCGATAGAATCACCGC
CGAGGCCAATCCTAGACAGATCGAGAGAGCCATTCGGAACTCAACATTCGACTTCGAGCTGATCTACGAG
ATCACTGATGAGAATGAGAACCAGGTCGAGGAAGATTTCAAGGTGATCAGAGACGGCCTGAAGCTGCTGG
AACTGGACTACCTGGGCGGAAGCGGCTCCAGAGGCTACGGCAAAGTGGCTTTTGAGAACCTGAAAGCCAC
CACAGTGTTCGGCAACTACGACGTGAAAACCCTGAACGAGCTGCTGACCGCCGAAGTGGGTAGCAAAGGA
GAAGAACTTTTCACTGGAGTTGTCCCAATTCTTGTTGAATTAGATGGTGATGTTAATGGGCACAAATTTT
CTGTCCGTGGAGAGGGTGAAGGTGATGCTACAAACGGAAAACTCACCCTTAAATTTATTTGCACTACTGG
AAAACTACCTGTTCCGTGGCCAACACTTGTCACTACTCTGACCTATGGTGTTCAATGCTTTTCCCGTTAT
CCGGATCACATGAAACGGCATGACTTTTTCAAGAGTGCCATGCCCGAAGGTTATGTACAGGAACGCACTA
TATCTTTCAAAGATGACGGGACCTACAAGACGCGTGCTGAAGTCAAGTTTGAAGGTGATACCCTTGTTAA
TCGTATCGAGTTAAAGGGTATTGATTTTAAAGAAGATGGAAACATTCTTGGACACAAACTCGAGTACAAC
TTTAACTCACACAATGTATACATCACGGCAGACAAACAAAAGAATGGAATCAAAGCTAACTTCAAAATTC
GCCACAACGTTGAAGATGGTTCCGTTCAACTAGCAGACCATTATCAACAAAATACTCCAATTGGCGATGG
CCCTGTCCTTTTACCAGACAACCATTACCTGTCGACACAATCTGTCCTTTCGAAAGATCCCAACGAAAAG
CGTGACCACATGGTCCTTCTTGAGTTTGTAACTGCTGCTGGGATTACACATGGCATGGATGAGCTCTACA
AAGGTTAACGGCAATAAAAAGACAGAATAAAACGCACGGTGTTGGGTCGTTTGTTCTTGCGAGAATGGAC
TAGTAGCAAACTGTGATGCGGTTTTGGCAGTACATCAATGGGCGTGGATAGCGGTTTGACTCACGGGGAT
TTCCAAGTCTCCACCCCATTGACGTCAATGGGAGTTTGTTTTGGCACCAAAATCAACGGGACTTTCCAAA
ATGTCGTAACAACTCCGCCCCATTGACGCAAATGGGCGGTAGGCGTGTACGGTGGGAGGTCTATATAAGC
AGAGCTCGTTTAGTGAACCGTCAGATCTCTAGAGCCGCCACCATGGATTACAAAGACGATGACGATAAGA
TGGCGCCTAAGAAGAAACGCAAAGTGCGGGGCATGACTTACAAGCTCTACATTATGACCTTTCAAAACGC
CCACTTCGGTTCCGGCACTCTGGACTCATCGAAGCTGACCTTCTCCGCGGATAGAATCTTCTCGGCACTC
GTGCTCGAGGCTCTGAAGATGGGAAAGCTCGACGCCTTCTTGGCCGAGGCCAACCAGGATAAGTTCACTC
TGACCGACGCGTTCCCATTCCAATTCGGTCCTTTCCTGCCGAAACCGATTGGTTACCCCAAGCACGACCA
GATCGACCAGTCTGTGGACGTGAAGGAAGTCCGCCGCCAAGCGAAGCTGTCCAAAAAGCTCCAGTTCCTG
GCTCTGGAAAACGTCGACGACTACCTGAACGGAGAGCTGTTTGAGAATGAGGAACACGCCGTGATCGACA
CAGTGACCAAGAACCAGCCCCATAAAGATGATAATCTGTACCAAGTGGCCACCACTCGGTTCTCGAACGA
CACCTCCCTTTACGTGATCGCCAACGAATCCGATCTGCTGAACGAACTGATGAGCAGCCTTCAGTACTCC
GGGCTGGGCGGCAAAAGGTCCTCAGGATTCGGCAGATTTGAGCTGGACATCCAGAACATTCCCTTGGAAC
TGTCCGACCGGCTGACGAAGAACCACAGCGACAAGGTCATGTCACTTACCACCGCCCTCCCGGTGGACGC
TGATCTCGAGGAAGCGATGGAAGATGGCCATTACCTGTTGACCAAGTCGTCCGGATTCGCATTCTCCCAC
GCCACCAACGAAAACTATCGGAAGCAGGACCTGTACAAGTTCGCCTCCGGGAGCACCTTCAGCAAGACTT
TCGAGGGACAGATCGTGGACGTGCGCCCTCTCGATTTCCCTCACGCCGTGCTGAACTACGCCAAGCCGCT
GTTCTTTAAGCTCGAAGTCTAACGGCAATAAAAAGACAGAATAAAACGCACGGTGTTGGGTCGTTTGTTC
GCACATTCAAAAACAGGCAATTGGACAAGCGTGATGCGGTTTTGGCAGTACATCAATGGGCGTGGATAGC
GGTTTGACTCACGGGGATTTCCAAGTCTCCACCCCATTGACGTCAATGGGAGTTTGTTTTGGCACCAAAA
TCAACGGGACTTTCCAAAATGTCGTAACAACTCCGCCCCATTGACGCAAATGGGCGGTAGGCGTGTACGG
TGGGAGGTCTATATAAGCAGAGCTCGTTTAGTGAACCGTCAGATCTCTAGAGCCGCCACCATGGATTACA
AAGACGATGACGATAAGATGGCGCCTAAGAAGAAACGCAAAGTGCGGGGCATGAAAAATGACTACCGGAC
CTTCAAGCTGAGCCTGCTGACCCTGGCTCCTATCCACATCGGCAACGGCGAGAAGTACACCAGCAGAGAA
TTCATCTACGAGAACAAGAAGTTCTACTTCCCCGACATGGGCAAGTTCTACAACAAGATGGTGGAAAAGA
GACTGGCCGAGAAGTTCGAGGCCTTCCTGATCCAGACCAGACCCAACGCCAGAAACAACCGGCTGATTTC
TTTTCTGAACGACAACAGAATCGCCGAAAGATCTTTTGGCGGCTACAGCATCAGTGAAACCGGCCTGGAA
TCTGATAAGAACCCTAACAGCGCCGGAGCTATCAACGAGGTGAACAAATTCATCCGGGACGCCTTCGGAA
ATCCTTACATCCCAGGCAGCAGCCTGAAGGGCGCCATCCGCACCATCCTGATGAACACCACACCTAAGTG
GAACAACGAGAACGCCGTGAACGACTTCGGCAGATTCCCAAAGGAAAACAAGAACCTGATCCCTTGGGGA
CCTAAGAAAGGCAAGGAATACGACGACCTGTTCAACGCCATCAGAGTGTCCGACAGCAAGCCCTTCGACA
ACAAAAGCCTGATCCTCGTGCAGAAGTGGGACTACAGCGCCAAAACCAACAAGGCCAAGCCTCTGCCTCT
GTACAGAGAGTCTATCAGCCCTCTGACCAAGATCGAGTTCGAGATAACAACAACCACTGATGAGGCCGGC
AGACTGATCGAGGAACTGGGAAAGCGGGCCCAGGCCTTTTATAAGGACTACAAGGCCTTTTTCCTGTCTG
AATTCCCTGATGATAAGATCCAGGCTAATCTGCAATACCCCATCTACCTGGGCGCCGGCAGCGGCGCTTG
GACAAAGACCCTGTTTAAGCAGGCCGACGGCATCCTGCAGCGGAGATACTCCAGAATGAAAACCAAGATG
GTCAAGAAGGGCGTGCTGAAGCTGACAAAGGCCCCTCTGAAAACAGTGAAGATCCCCAGCGGCAACCACA
GCCTGGTGAAGAATCACGAGAGCTTCTACGAGATGGGCAAAGCCAACTTCATGATCAAGGAAATCGACAA
GTGACGGCAATAAAAAGACAGAATAAAACGCACGGTGTTGGGTCGTTTGTTCATGTGTGCCGGCCGGAGA
ATAAAAGTCTAAGTGATGCGGTTTTGGCAGTACATCAATGGGCGTGGATAGCGGTTTGACTCACGGGGAT
TTCCAAGTCTCCACCCCATTGACGTCAATGGGAGTTTGTTTTGGCACCAAAATCAACGGGACTTTCCAAA
ATGTCGTAACAACTCCGCCCCATTGACGCAAATGGGCGGTAGGCGTGTACGGTGGGAGGTCTATATAAGC
AGAGCTCGTTTAGTGAACCGTCAGATCTCTAGAGCCGCCACCATGGATTACAAAGACGATGACGATAAGA
TGGCGCCTAAGAAGAAACGCAAAGTGCGGGGCATGAAAAAGCTCGTGTTCACCTTTAAGCGGATCGACCA
CCCTGCTCAGGACCTGGCCGTGAAATTCCACGGCTTCCTGATGGAACAGCTGGATAGCGACTACGTGGAC
TACCTGCACCAGCAGCAGACCAACCCCTACGCCACAAAGGTGATCCAGGGCAAAGAGAACACCCAGTGGG
TCGTGCATCTGCTGACAGACGACATCGAGGACAAGGTGTTCATGACCCTGCTGCAGATCAAGGAAGTGTC
CCTGAACGACCTGCCTAAGTTGTCTGTGGAAAAGGTGGAAATCCAGGAGCTGGGCGCTGATAAGCTGCTC
GAGATCTTCAACAGCGAGGAAAACCAGACCTACTTCAGCATCATCTTCGAGACACCTACAGGCTTTAAAA
GCCAGGGCAGCTACGTGATCTTCCCCAGCATGCGGCTGATCTTTCAGAGCCTGATGCAGAAGTACGGCAG
ACTGGTGGAAAACCAGCCTGAGATCGAGGAAGATACCCTGGACTACCTGAGCGAGCACAGCACCATCACC
AATTACAGACTGGAAACAAGCTACTTCAGAGTGCATAGACAGAGAATCCCCGCCTTCCGGGGCAAGCTGA
CCTTCAAGGTGCAGGGAGCCCAGACACTGAAGGCCTACGTGAAGATGCTGCTGACCTTCGGCGAGTACAG
CGGCCTGGGCATGAAAACCAGCCTGGGAATGGGCGGCATCAAGCTGGAAGAAAGAAAGGACTGACGGCAA
TAAAAAGACAGAATAAAACGCACGGTGTTGGGTCGTTTGTTCGTGCGATAGAGGGATCCAGTGCACCGGT
TGGAGGGCCTATTTCCCATGATTCCTTCATATTTGCATATACGATACAAGGCTGTTAGAGAGATAATTAG
AATTAATTTGACTGTAAACACAAAGATATTAGTACAAAATACGTGACGTAGAAAGTAATAATTTCTTGGG
TAGTTTGCAGTTTTAAAATTATGTTTTAAAATGGACTATCATATGCTTACCGTAACTTGAAAGTATTTCG
ATTTCTTGGCTTTATATATCTTGTGGAAAGGACGAAACACCGATATAAACCTAATTACCTCGAGAGGGGA
CGGAAACAAAAGCAGGTATCCGCGGCCCCGATGGGCAAAGATATAAACCTAATTACCTCGAGAGGGGACT
TTTTTACATGTGTCAGAGGTTTTCACCGTCATCACCGAAACGCGCGAGACGAAAGGGCCTCGTGATACGC
CTATTTTTATAGGTTAATGTCATGATAATAATGGTTTCTTAGACGTCAGGTGGCACTTTTCGGGGAAATG
TGCTCGGAACCCCTATTTGTTTATTTTTCTAAATACATTCAAATATGTATCCGCTCATGAGACAATAACC
CTGATAAATGCTTCAATAATATTGAAAAAGGAAGAGTATGAGTATTCAACATTTCCGTGTCGCCCTTATT
CCCTTTTTTGCGGCATTTTGCCTTCCTGTTTTTGCTCACCCAGAAACGCTGGTGAAAGTAAAAGATGCTG
AAGATCAGTTGGGTGCACGAGTGGGTTACATCGAACTGGATCTCAACAGCGGTAAGATCCTTGAGAGTTT
TCGCCCCGAAGAACGTTTTCCAATGATGAGCACTTTTAAAGTTCTGCTATGTGGCGCGGTATTATCCCGT
ATTGACGCCGGGCAAGAGCAACTCGGTCGCCGCATACACTATTCTCAGAATGACTTGGTTGAGTACTCAC
CAGTCACAGAAAAGCATCTTACGGATGGCATGACAGTAAGAGAATTATGCAGTGCTGCCATAACCATGAG
TGATAACACTGCGGCCAACTTACTTCTGACAACGATCGGAGGACCGAAGGAGCTAACCGCTTTTTTGCAC
AACATGGGGGATCATGTAACTCGCCTTGATCGTTGGGAACCGGAGCTGAATGAAGCCATACCAAACGACG
AGCGTGACACCACGATGCCTGTAGCAATGGCAACAACGTTGCGCAAACTATTAACTGGCGAACTACTTAC
TCTAGCTTCCCGGCAACAATTAATAGACTGGATGGAGGCGGATAAAGTTGCAGGACCACTTCTGCGCTCG
GCCCTTCCGGCTGGCTGGTTTATTGCTGATAAATCTGGAGCCGGTGAGCGTGGGTCTCGCGGTATCATTG
CAGCACTGGGGCCAGATGGTAAGCCCTCCCGTATCGTAGTTATCTACACGACGGGGAGTCAGGCAACTAT
GGATGAACGAAATAGACAGATCGCTGAGATAGGTGCCTCACTGATTAAGCATTGGTAACTGTCAGACCAA
GTTTACTCATATATACTTTAGATTGATTTAAAACTTCATTTTTAATTTAAAAGGATCTAGGTGAAGATCC
TTTTTGATAATCTCATGACCAAAATCCCTTAACGTGAGTTTTCGTTCCACTGAGCGTCAGACCCCGTAGA
AAAGATCAAAGGATCTTCTTGAGATCCTTTTTTTCTGCGCGTAATCTGCTGCTTGCAAACAAAAAAACCA
CCGCTACCAGCGGTGGTTTGTTTGCCGGATCAAGAGCTACCAACTCTTTTTCCGAAGGTAACTGGCTTCA
GCAGAGCGCAGATACCAAATACTGTTCTTCTAGTGTAGCCGTAGTTAGGCCACCACTTCAAGAACTCTGT
AGCACCGCCTACATACCTCGCTCTGCTAATCCTGTTACCAGTGGCTGCTGCCAGTGGCGATAAGTCGTGT
CTTACCGGGTTGGACTCAAGACGATAGTTACCGGATAAGGCGCAGCGGTCGGGCTGAACGGGGGGTTCGT
GCACACAGCCCAGCTTGGAGCGAACGACCTACACCGAACTGAGATACCTACAGCGTGAGCTATGAGAAAG
CGCCACGCTTCCCGAAGGGAGAAAGGCGGACAGGTATCCGGTAAGCGGCAGGGTCGGAACAGGAGAGCGC
ACGAGGGAGCTTCCAGGGGGAAACGCCTGGTATCTTTATAGTCCTGTCGGGTTTCGCCACCTCTGACTTG
AGCGTCGATTTTTGTGATGCTCGTCAGGGGGGCGGAGCCTATGGAAAAACGCCAGCAACGCGGCCTTTTT
CTTAAGC
